>Addgene plasmid #8644 | p3003 pGEM E6-AP | addgene partial sequence | sequence record 17123 | T7 5'-TAATACGACTCACTATAGGG-3'
GCTCGCCCGGGGATCCCCATGGAAGCCTGCACGAATGAGTTTTGTGCTTCCTGTCCAACTTTTCTTCGTA
TGGATAATAATGCAGCAGCTATTAAAGCCCTCGAGCTTTATAAGATTAATGCAAAACTCTGTGATCCTCA
TCCCTCCAAGAAAGGAGCAAGCTCAGCTTACCTTGAGAACTCGAAAGGTGCCCCCAACAACTCCTGCTCT
GAGATAAAAATGAACAAGAAAGGCGCTAGAATTGATTTTAAAGATGTGACTTACTTAACAGAAGAGAAGG
TATATGAAATTCTTGAATTATGTAGAGAAAGAGAGGATTATTCCCCTTTAATCCGTGTTATTGGAAGAGT
TT
