[The description below was written by a language model from this plasmid's Addgene catalogue record.]
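Description:
p3003 pGEM E6-AP is a small, high-copy bacterial plasmid built on the Promega pGEM-1 backbone (about 2.9 kb without insert) and selected with ampicillin. It is catalogued as a bacterial expression vector. pGEM-1 is a standard cloning and in vitro transcription vector in which phage RNA polymerase promoters flank the polylinker. The record does not explicitly list a promoter, but the T7 primer is given as the 5′ sequencing primer, which suggests that the insert lies downstream of the T7 promoter site. No feature table accompanies the entry, so the origin of replication and the exact arrangement of backbone elements are not documented here beyond what the backbone name implies.

The insert is human E6-AP, the product of the UBE3A gene, cloned by restriction digestion between BamHI (5′) and HindIII (3′), both of which remain intact and could be used to excise the fragment. According to the depositor, the encoded protein lacks the first 22 amino acids of isoform 1, so the open reading frame begins at an internal methionine rather than the isoform 1 start. No epitope tags, fusion partners or reporters are recorded, and the insert size is not stated.

E6-AP is the ubiquitin-protein ligase recruited by human papillomavirus E6 to target p53. The associated publication mapped the regions of E6-AP responsible for E6 binding, p53 association and ubiquitination of bound proteins. The plasmid therefore fits use as a template for producing E6-AP for such binding and ubiquitination studies, or as a source of the cDNA for subcloning.
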