Addgene plasmid #8644: p3003 pGEM E6-AP
Depositing lab: Peter Howley. Depositing organization: Harvard Medical School. Publication: Localization of the E6-AP regions that direct human papillomavirus E6 binding, association with p53, and ubiquitination of associated proteins. Huibregtse JM, Scheffner M, Howley PM. Mol Cell Biol 1993 Aug;13(8):4918-27. PubMed 8393140.
Backbone
  Vector backbone: pGEM-1
  Backbone manufacturer: Promega
  Backbone size w/o insert (bp): 2865
  Vector type: Bacterial Expression
Growth in bacteria
  Bacterial resistance: Ampicillin, 100 μg/mL
  Growth temperature: 37°C
  Growth strain: DH5alpha
  Copy number: High Copy
Gene/Insert
  Gene/Insert name: E6-AP
  Species: H. sapiens (human)
  Entrez Gene: UBE3A (a.k.a. ANCR, AS, E6-AP, EPVE6AP, HPVE6A, PIX1)
  Cloning method: Restriction Enzyme; 5′ cloning site BamHI (not destroyed); 3′ cloning site HindIII (not destroyed)
  Sequencing primers: 5′ T7
Terms and licenses: Academic/Nonprofit Terms; Industry Terms: Not Available to Industry
Depositor comments: See author's map. E6-AP is missing the first 22 amino acids of isoform 1 (protein starts with MEACT NEFCA).
How to cite: p3003 pGEM E6-AP was a gift from Peter Howley (Addgene plasmid # 8644 ; http://n2t.net/addgene:8644 ; RRID:Addgene_8644)
